Addgene plasmid #43663: III-GTTA
Depositing lab: Chad Cowan & Kiran Musunuru. Depositing organization: Harvard University. Publication: A TALEN Genome-Editing System for Generating Human Stem Cell-Based Disease Models. Ding Q, Lee YK, Schaefer EA, Peters DT, Veres A, Kim K, Kuperwasser N, Motola DL, Meissner TB, Hendriks WT, Trevisan M, Gupta RM, Moisan A, Banks E, Friesen M, Schinzel RT, Xia F, Tang A, Xia Y, Figueroa E, Wann A, Ahfeldt T, Daheron L, Zhang F, Rubin LL, Peng LF, Chung RT, Musunuru K, Cowan CA. Cell Stem Cell. 2012 Dec 12. pii: S1934-5909(12)00645-5. doi: 10.1016/j.stem.2012.11.011. PubMed 23246482.
Backbone
  Vector backbone: pCRII-TOPO
  Backbone manufacturer: Invitrogen
  Backbone size w/o insert (bp): 3973
  Vector type: Bacterial Cloning
Growth in bacteria
  Bacterial resistance: Ampicillin and Kanamycin, 100 & 50 μg/mL
  Growth temperature: 37°C
  Growth strain: Top10
  Copy number: High Copy
Gene/Insert
  Gene/Insert name: III-GTTA
  Species: Synthetic
  Insert size (bp): 426
  Cloning method: TOPO Cloning
  Sequencing primers: 5′ T7; 3′ M13-rev
Terms and licenses: Academic/Nonprofit Terms; Industry Terms: Not Available to Industry
How to cite: III-GTTA was a gift from Chad Cowan & Kiran Musunuru (Addgene plasmid # 43663 ; http://n2t.net/addgene:43663 ; RRID:Addgene_43663)
