[The description below was written by a language model from this plasmid's Addgene catalogue record.]
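Description:
III-GTTA is a bacterial cloning plasmid built on the commercial pCRII-TOPO backbone (about 4 kb without insert), carrying a 426 bp synthetic insert introduced by TOPO cloning. It is maintained at high copy number in E. coli and confers resistance to both ampicillin and kanamycin, consistent with the dual-marker design of this backbone. The insert lies between the T7 and M13-reverse priming sites used for sequence verification. No feature table is provided, so other backbone elements (origins, promoters flanking the cloning site) are not itemised in the record.

The record does not describe the insert beyond its name, synthetic origin and size. The plasmid was deposited in connection with a TALEN genome-editing system developed for generating human stem cell-based disease models, and the naming suggests that it is one member of a library of pre-assembled TALE repeat modules. "GTTA" plausibly denotes the four DNA bases recognised by the encoded repeats, and "III" the position of that block within the final repeat array. A 426 bp insert is roughly consistent with four TALE repeats of about 34 amino acids each plus short flanking sequence, but this interpretation is an inference rather than something stated in the catalogue fields. On that reading, the plasmid has no expression function of its own. It would serve as a storage and propagation vector from which the module is taken and joined with modules for other positions to build a custom TALE DNA-binding domain, which is then fused to a nuclease domain in a separate expression vector. The record does not specify the assembly method.
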