>Addgene plasmid #43663 | III-GTTA | depositor partial sequence | sequence record 58928 | III-GTTA sequence 426 bps
CGTCTCGGCTCACCCCAGAGCAGGTCGTGGCAATCGCGAGCAATAACGGCGGAAAACAGGCTTTGGAAAC
GGTGCAGAGGCTCCTTCCAGTGCTGTGCCAAGCGCACGGACTCACCCCAGAGCAGGTCGTGGCCATTGCC
TCGAATGGAGGGGGCAAACAGGCGTTGGAAACCGTACAACGATTGCTGCCGGTGCTGTGCCAAGCGCACG
GCCTCACCCCAGAGCAGGTCGTGGCCATTGCCTCGAATGGAGGGGGCAAACAGGCGTTGGAAACCGTACA
ACGATTGCTGCCGGTGCTGTGCCAAGCGCACGGATTAACCCCAGAGCAGGTCGTGGCAATCGCCTCCAAC
ATTGGCGGGAAACAGGCACTCGAGACTGTCCAGCGCCTGCTTCCCGTGCTGTGCCAAGCGCACGGACTCA
GAGACG
