>Addgene plasmid #43663 | III-GTTA | addgene partial sequence | sequence record 61760 | M13-F20 5'-TGTAAAACGACGGCCAGT-3'
GCGAATTGGGCCCTCTAGATGCATGCTCGAGCGGCCGCCAGTGTGATGGATATCTGCAGAATTCGCCCTT
GCCGTCCTAGCGCGTCTCGGCTCACCCCAGAGCAGGTCGTGGCAATCGCGAGCAATAACGGCGGAAAACA
GGCTTTGGAAACGGTGCAGAGGCTCCTTCCAGTGCTGTGCCAAGCGCACGGACTCACCCCAGAGCAGGTC
GTGGCCATTGCCTCGAATGGAGGGGGCAAACAGGCGTTGGAAACCGTACAACGATTGCTGCCGGTGCTGT
GCCAAGCGCACGGCCTCACCCCAGAGCAGGTCGTGGCCATTGCCTCGAATGGAGGGGGCAAACAGGCGTT
GGAAACCGTACAACGATTGCTGCCGGTGCTGTGCCAAGCGCACGGATTAACCCCAGAGCAGGTCGTGGCA
ATCGCCTCCAACATTGGCGGGAAACAGGCACTCGAGACTGTCCAGCGCCTGCTTCCCGTGCTGTGCCAAG
CGCACGGACTCAGAGACGTGGGCACAGGAAAGAAGGGCGAATTCCAGCACACTGGCGGCCGTTACTAGTG
GATCCGAGCTCGGTACCAAGCTTGATGCATAGCTTGAGTATTCTATAGTGTCACCTAAATAGCTTGGCGT
AATCATGGTCATAGCTGTTTCCTGTGTGAAATTGTTATCCGCTCACAATTCCACACAACATACGAGCCGG
AAGCATAAAGTGTAAAGCCTGGGGTGCCTAATGAGTGAGCTAACTCACATTAATTGCGTTGCGCTCACTG
CCCGCTTTCCAGTCGGGAAACCTGTCGTGCCAGCTGCATTAATGAATCGGCCAACGCGCGGGGAGAGGCG
GTTTGCGTATTGGGCGCTCTTCCGCTTCCTCGCTCACTGACTC
